>Addgene plasmid #139364 | Scarlet I-FRET 10-NeonGreen | depositor full sequence | sequence record 269633 | mScarlet I start 613, 10AA Linker 1309_1344, mNeonGreen Start 1345, stop 2053.
TAGTTATTAATAGTAATCAATTACGGGGTCATTAGTTCATAGCCCATATATGGAGTTCCGCGTTACATAA
CTTACGGTAAATGGCCCGCCTGGCTGACCGCCCAACGACCCCCGCCCATTGACGTCAATAATGACGTATG
TTCCCATAGTAACGCCAATAGGGACTTTCCATTGACGTCAATGGGTGGAGTATTTACGGTAAACTGCCCA
CTTGGCAGTACATCAAGTGTATCATATGCCAAGTACGCCCCCTATTGACGTCAATGACGGTAAATGGCCC
GCCTGGCATTATGCCCAGTACATGACCTTATGGGACTTTCCTACTTGGCAGTACATCTACGTATTAGTCA
TCGCTATTACCATGGTGATGCGGTTTTGGCAGTACATCAATGGGCGTGGATAGCGGTTTGACTCACGGGG
ATTTCCAAGTCTCCACCCCATTGACGTCAATGGGAGTTTGTTTTGGCACCAAAATCAACGGGACTTTCCA
AAATGTCGTAACAACTCCGCCCCATTGACGCAAATGGGCGGTAGGCGTGTACGGTGGGAGGTCTATATAA
GCAGAGCTGGTTTAGTGAACCGTCAGATCCGCTAGCGCTACCGGTCGCCACCATGGTGAGCAAGGGCGAG
GCAGTGATCAAGGAGTTCATGCGGTTCAAGGTGCACATGGAGGGCTCCATGAACGGCCACGAGTTCGAGA
TCGAGGGCGAGGGCGAGGGCCGCCCCTACGAGGGCACCCAGACCGCCAAGCTGAAGGTGACCAAGGGTGG
CCCCCTGCCCTTCTCCTGGGACATCCTGTCCCCTCAGTTCATGTACGGCTCCAGGGCCTTCATCAAGCAC
CCCGCCGACATCCCCGACTACTATAAGCAGTCCTTCCCCGAGGGCTTCAAGTGGGAGCGCGTGATGAACT
TCGAGGACGGCGGCGCCGTGACCGTGACCCAGGACACCTCCCTGGAGGACGGCACCCTGATCTACAAGGT
GAAGCTCCGCGGCACCAACTTCCCTCCTGACGGCCCCGTAATGCAGAAGAAGACAATGGGCTGGGAAGCA
TCCACCGAGCGGTTGTACCCCGAGGACGGCGTGCTGAAGGGCGACATTAAGATGGCCCTGCGCCTGAAGG
ACGGCGGCCGCTACCTGGCGGACTTCAAGACCACCTACAAGGCCAAGAAGCCCGTGCAGATGCCCGGCGC
CTACAACGTCGACCGCAAGTTGGACATCACCTCCCACAACGAGGACTACACCGTGGTGGAACAGTACGAA
CGCTCCGAGGGCCGCCACTCCACCGGCGGCATGGACGAGCTGTACAAGTCCGGACTCAGATCTTCGGATC
CACCGGTCGCCACCATGGTGAGCAAGGGCGAGGAGGATAACATGGCCTCTCTCCCAGCGACACATGAGTT
ACACATCTTTGGCTCCATCAACGGTGTGGACTTTGACATGGTGGGTCAGGGCACCGGCAATCCAAATGAT
GGTTATGAGGAGTTAAACCTGAAGTCCACCAAGGGTGACCTCCAGTTCTCCCCCTGGATTCTGGTCCCTC
ATATCGGGTATGGCTTCCATCAGTACCTGCCCTACCCTGACGGGATGTCGCCTTTCCAGGCCGCCATGGT
AGATGGCTCCGGCTACCAAGTCCATCGCACAATGCAGTTTGAAGATGGTGCCTCCCTTACTGTTAACTAC
CGCTACACCTACGAGGGAAGCCACATCAAAGGAGAGGCCCAGGTGAAGGGGACTGGTTTCCCTGCTGACG
GTCCTGTGATGACCAACTCGCTGACCGCTGCGGACTGGTGCAGGTCGAAGAAGACTTACCCCAACGACAA
AACCATCATCAGTACCTTTAAGTGGAGTTACACCACTGGAAATGGCAAGCGCTACCGGAGCACTGCGCGG
ACCACCTACACCTTTGCCAAGCCAATGGCGGCTAACTATCTGAAGAACCAGCCGATGTACGTGTTCCGTA
AGACGGAGCTCAAGCACTCCAAGACCGAGCTCAACTTCAAGGAGTGGCAAAAGGCCTTTACCGATGTGAT
GGGCATGGACGAGCTGTACAAGTAAAGCGGCCGCGACTCTAGATCATAATCAGCCATACCACATTTGTAG
AGGTTTTACTTGCTTTAAAAAACCTCCCACACCTCCCCCTGAACCTGAAACATAAAATGAATGCAATTGT
TGTTGTTAACTTGTTTATTGCAGCTTATAATGGTTACAAATAAAGCAATAGCATCACAAATTTCACAAAT
AAAGCATTTTTTTCACTGCATTCTAGTTGTGGTTTGTCCAAACTCATCAATGTATCTTAACGCGTAAATT
GTAAGCGTTAATATTTTGTTAAAATTCGCGTTAAATTTTTGTTAAATCAGCTCATTTTTTAACCAATAGG
CCGAAATCGGCAAAATCCCTTATAAATCAAAAGAATAGACCGAGATAGGGT
[37 nt withheld, positions 2432-2468]
AAAGAACGTGGACTCCAACGTCAAAGG
[49 nt withheld, positions 2496-2544]
T
[91 nt withheld, positions 2546-2636]
G
[124 nt withheld, positions 2638-2761]
CAGGTGGCACTTTTCGGGGAAATGTGCGCGGAACCCCTATTTGTTTATTTTTCTAAATACATTCAAATAT
GTATCCGCTCATGAGACAATAACCCTGATAAATGCTTCAATAATATTGAAAAAGGAAGAGTCCTGAGGCG
GAAAGAACCAGCTGTGGAATGTGTGTCAGTTAGGGTGTGGAAAGTCCCCAGGCTCCCCAGCAGGCAGAAG
TATGCAAAGCATGCATCTCAATTAGTCAGCAACCAGGTGTGGAAAGTCCCCAGGCTCCCCAGCAGGCAGA
AGTATGCAAAGCATGCATCTCAATTAGTCAGCAACCATAGTCCCGCCCCTAACTCCGCCCATCCCGCCCC
TAACTCCGCCCAGTTCCGCCCATTCTCCGCCCCATGGCTGACTAATTTTTTTTATTTATGCAGAGGCCGA
GGCCGCCTCGGCCTCTGAGCTATTCCAGAAGTAGTGAGGAGGCTTTTTTGGAGGCCTAGGCTTTTGCAAA
GATCGATCAAGAGACAGGATGAGGATCGTTTCGCATGATTGAACAAGATGGATTGCACGCAGGTTCTCCG
GCCGCTTGGGTGGAGAGGCTATTCGGCTATGACTGGGCACAACAGACAATCGGCTGCTCTGATGCCGCCG
TGTTCCGGCTGTCAGCGCAGGGGCGCCCGGTTCTTTTTGTCAAGACCGACCTGTCCGGTGCCCTGAATGA
ACTGCAAGACGAGGCAGCGCGGCTATCGTGGCTGGCCACGACGGGCGTTCCTTGCGCAGCTGTGCTCGAC
GTTGTCACTGAAGCGGGAAGGGACTGGCTGCTATTGGGCGAAGTGCCGGGGCAGGATCTCCTGTCATCTC
ACCTTGCTCCTGCCGAGAAAGTATCCATCATGGCTGATGCAATGCGGCGGCTGCATACGCTTGATCCGGC
TACCTGCCCATTCGACCACCAAGCGAAACATCGCATCGAGCGAGCACGTACTCGGATGGAAGCCGGTCTT
GTCGATCAGGATGATCTGGACGAAGAGCATCAGGGGCTCGCGCCAGCCGAACTGTTCGCCAGGCTCAAGG
CGAGCATGCCCGACGGCGAGGATCTCGTCGTGACCCATGGCGATGCCTGCTTGCCGAATATCATGGTGGA
AAATGGCCGCTTTTCTGGATTCATCGACTGTGGCCGGCTGGGTGTGGCGGACCGCTATCAGGACATAGCG
TTGGCTACCCGTGATATTGCTGAAGAGCTTGGCGGCGAATGGGCTGACCGCTTCCTCGTGCTTTACGGTA
TCGCCGCTCCCGATTCGCAGCGCATCGCCTTCTATCGCCTTCTTGACGAGTTCTTCTGAGCGGGACTCTG
GGGTTCGAAATGACCGACCAAGCGACGCCCAACCTGCCATCACGAGATTTCGATTCCACCGCCGCCTTCT
ATGAAAGGTTGGGCTTCGGAATCGTTTTCCGGGACGCCGGCTGGATGATCCTCCAGCGCGGGGATCTCAT
GCTGGAGTTCTTCGCCCACCCTAGGGGGAGGCTAACTGAAACACGGAAGGAGACAATACCGGAAGGAACC
CGCGCTATGACGGCAATAAAAAGACAGAATAAAACGCACGGTGTTGGGTCGTTTGTTCATAAACGCGGGG
TTCGGTCCCAGGGCTGGCACTCTGTCGATACCCCACCGAGACCCCATTGGGGCCAATACGCCCGCGTTTC
TTCCTTTTCCCCACCCCACCCCCCAAGTTCGGGTGAAGGCCCAGGGCTCGCAGCCAACGTCGGGGCGGCA
GGCCCTGCCATAGCCTCAGGTTACTCATATATACTTTAGATTGATTTAAAACTTCATTTTTAATTTAAAA
GGATCTAGGTGAAGATCCTTTTTGATAATCTCATGACCAAAATCCCTTAACGTGAGTTTTCGTTCCACTG
AGCGTCAGACCCCGTAGAAAAGATCAAAGGATCTTCTTGAGATCCTTTTTTTCTGCGCGTAATCTGCTGC
TTGCAAACAAAAAAACCACCGCTACCAGCGGTGGTTTGTTTGCCGGATCAAGAGCTACCAACTCTTTTTC
CGAAGGTAACTGGCTTCAGCAGAGCGCAGATACCAAATACTGTCCTTCTAGTGTAGCCGTAGTTAGGCCA
CCACTTCAAGAACTCTGTAGCACCGCCTACATACCTCGCTCTGCTAATCCTGTTACCAGTGGCTGCTGCC
AGTGGCGATAAGTCGTGTCTTACCGGGTTGGACTCAAGACGATAGTTACCGGATAAGGCGCAGCGGTCGG
GCTGAACGGGGGGTTCGTGCACACAGCCCAGCTTGGAGCGAACGACCTACACCGAACTGAGATACCTACA
GCGTGAGCTATGAGAAAGCGCCACGCTTCCCGAAGGGAGAAAGGCGGACAGGTATCCGGTAAGCGGCAGG
GTCGGAACAGGAGAGCGCACGAGGGAGCTTCCAGGGGGAAACGCCTGGTATCTTTATAGTCCTGTCGGGT
TTCGCCACCTCTGACTTGAGCGTCGATTTTTGTGATGCTCGTCAGGGGGGCGGAGCCTATGGAAAAACGC
CAGCAACGCGGCCTTTTTACGGTTCCTGGCCTTTTGCTGGCCTTTTGCTCACATGTTCTTTCCTGCGTTA
TCCCCTGATTCTGTGGATAACCGTATTACCGCCATGCAT
Features (pLannotate 1.2.2; 14 found; start..end, strand, type, name):
     61..364     +  enhancer       CMV enhancer: human cytomegalovirus immediate early enhancer
    365..568     +  promoter       CMV promoter: human cytomegalovirus (CMV) immediate early promoter
    613..1308    +  CDS            mScarlet-I: mScarlet-I is a basic (constitutively fluorescent) red fluorescent protein published in 2016, derived from synthetic construct. It is reported to be a rapidly-maturing monomer with moderate acid sensitivity.
   1345..2052    +  CDS            mNeonGreen: mNeonGreen is a basic (constitutively fluorescent) green/yellow fluorescent protein published in 2013, derived from Branchiostoma lanceolatum. It is reported to be a very rapidly-maturing monomer with moderate acid sensitivity.
   2072..2155    +  CDS            large T antigen (fragment): large T antigen from SV40 (simian virus 40)
   2178..2299    +  polyA_signal   SV40 poly(A) signal: SV40 polyadenylation signal
   2333..2761    -  rep_origin     f1 ori (sequence partly withheld): f1 bacteriophage origin of replication; arrow indicates direction of (+) strand synthesis
   2788..2892    +  promoter       AmpR promoter: bla
   2894..3251    +  promoter       SV40 promoter: SV40 enhancer and early promoter
   3286..4080    +  CDS            NeoR/KanR: aminoglycoside phosphotransferase from Tn5; aph(3')-II (or nptII); confers resistance to neomycin, kanamycin, and G418 (Geneticin®)
   4101..4253    +  CDS            ble (fragment): BLE_KLEPN - Experimental evidence at protein level: Swiss-Prot protein existence level 1. Binding protein with a strong affinity to the bleomycin family of antibiotics. Binds to CL990; an antimitotic-antibiotic compound. From Klebsiella pneumoniae.
   4312..4359    +  polyA_signal   HSV TK poly(A) signal: herpes simplex virus thymidine kinase polyadenylation signal (Cole and Stacy, 1985)
   4450..4466    -  polyA_signal   bGH poly(A) signal (fragment): bovine growth hormone polyadenylation signal
   4688..5276    +  rep_origin     ori: high-copy-number ColE1/pMB1/pBR322/pUC origin of replication
