>Addgene plasmid #139364 | Scarlet I-FRET 10-NeonGreen | addgene full sequence | sequence record 292554 | Addgene NGS Result
ATTAGTTATTAATAGTAATCAATTACGGGGTCATTAGTTCATAGCCCATATATGGAGTTCCGCGTTACAT
AACTTACGGTAAATGGCCCGCCTGGCTGACCGCCCAACGACCCCCGCCCATTGACGTCAATAATGACGTA
TGTTCCCATAGTAACGCCAATAGGGACTTTCCATTGACGTCAATGGGTGGAGTATTTACGGTAAACTGCC
CACTTGGCAGTACATCAAGTGTATCATATGCCAAGTACGCCCCCTATTGACGTCAATGACGGTAAATGGC
CCGCCTGGCATTATGCCCAGTACATGACCTTATGGGACTTTCCTACTTGGCAGTACATCTACGTATTAGT
CATCGCTATTACCATGGTGATGCGGTTTTGGCAGTACATCAATGGGCGTGGATAGCGGTTTGACTCACGG
GGATTTCCAAGTCTCCACCCCATTGACGTCAATGGGAGTTTGTTTTGGCACCAAAATCAACGGGACTTTC
CAAAATGTCGTAACAACTCCGCCCCATTGACGCAAATGGGCGGTAGGCGTGTACGGTGGGAGGTCTATAT
AAGCAGAGCTGGTTTAGTGAACCGTCAGATCCGCTAGCGCTACCGGTCGCCACCATGGTGAGCAAGGGCG
AGGCAGTGATCAAGGAGTTCATGCGGTTCAAGGTGCACATGGAGGGCTCCATGAACGGCCACGAGTTCGA
GATCGAGGGCGAGGGCGAGGGCCGCCCCTACGAGGGCACCCAGACCGCCAAGCTGAAGGTGACCAAGGGT
GGCCCCCTGCCCTTCTCCTGGGACATCCTGTCCCCTCAGTTCATGTACGGCTCCAGGGCCTTCATCAAGC
ACCCCGCCGACATCCCCGACTACTATAAGCAGTCCTTCCCCGAGGGCTTCAAGTGGGAGCGCGTGATGAA
CTTCGAGGACGGCGGCGCCGTGACCGTGACCCAGGACACCTCCCTGGAGGACGGCACCCTGATCTACAAG
GTGAAGCTCCGCGGCACCAACTTCCCTCCTGACGGCCCCGTAATGCAGAAGAAGACAATGGGCTGGGAAG
CGTCCACCGAGCGGTTGTACCCCGAGGACGGCGTGCTGAAGGGCGACATTAAGATGGCCCTGCGCCTGAA
GGACGGCGGCCGCTACCTGGCGGACTTCAAGACCACCTACAAGGCCAAGAAGCCCGTGCAGATGCCCGGC
GCCTACAACGTCGACCGCAAGTTGGACATCACCTCCCACAACGAGGACTACACCGTGGTGGAACAGTACG
AACGCTCCGAGGGCCGCCACTCCACCGGCGGCATGGACGAGCTGTACAAGTCCGGACTCAGATCTTCGGA
TCCACCGGTCGCCACCATGGTGAGCAAGGGCGAGGAGGATAACATGGCCTCTCTCCCAGCGACACATGAG
TTACACATCTTTGGCTCCATCAACGGTGTGGACTTTGACATGGTGGGTCAGGGCACCGGCAATCCAAATG
ATGGTTATGAGGAGTTAAACCTGAAGTCCACCAAGGGTGACCTCCAGTTCTCCCCCTGGATTCTGGTCCC
TCATATCGGGTATGGCTTCCATCAGTACCTGCCCTACCCTGACGGGATGTCGCCTTTCCAGGCCGCCATG
GTAGATGGCTCCGGCTACCAAGTCCATCGCACAATGCAGTTTGAAGATGGTGCCTCCCTTACTGTTAACT
ACCGCTACACCTACGAGGGAAGCCACATCAAAGGAGAGGCCCAGGTGAAGGGGACTGGTTTCCCTGCTGA
CGGTCCTGTGATGACCAACTCGCTGACCGCTGCGGACTGGTGCAGGTCGAAGAAGACTTACCCCAACGAC
AAAACCATCATCAGTACCTTTAAGTGGAGTTACACCACTGGAAATGGCAAGCGCTACCGGAGCACTGCGC
GGACCACCTACACCTTTGCCAAGCCAATGGCGGCTAACTATCTGAAGAACCAGCCGATGTACGTGTTCCG
TAAGACGGAGCTCAAGCACTCCAAGACCGAGCTCAACTTCAAGGAGTGGCAAAAGGCCTTTACCGATGTG
ATGGGCATGGACGAGCTGTACAAGTAAGCGGCCGCGACTCTAGATCATAATCAGCCATACCACATTTGTA
GAGGTTTTACTTGCTTTAAAAAACCTCCCACACCTCCCCCTGAACCTGAAACATAAAATGAATGCAATTG
TTGTTGTTAACTTGTTTATTGCAGCTTATAATGGTTACAAATAAAGCAATAGCATCACAAATTTCACAAA
TAAAGCATTTTTTTCACTGCATTCTAGTTGTGGTTTGTCCAAACTCATCAATGTATCTTAAGGCGTAAAT
TGTAAGCGTTAATATTTTGTTAAAATTCGCGTTAAATTTTTGTTAAATCAGCTCATTTTTTAACCAATAG
GCCGAAATCGGCAAAATCCCTTATAAATCAAAAGAATAGACCGAGATAGGGT
[37 nt withheld, positions 2433-2469]
AAAGAACGTGGACTCCAACGTCAAAGG
[49 nt withheld, positions 2497-2545]
T
[91 nt withheld, positions 2547-2637]
G
[124 nt withheld, positions 2639-2762]
CAGGTGGCACTTTTCGGGGAAATGTGCGCGGAACCCCTATTTGTTTATTTTTCTAAATACATTCAAATAT
GTATCCGCTCATGAGACAATAACCCTGATAAATGCTTCAATAATATTGAAAAAGGAAGAGTCCTGAGGCG
GAAAGAACCAGCTGTGGAATGTGTGTCAGTTAGGGTGTGGAAAGTCCCCAGGCTCCCCAGCAGGCAGAAG
TATGCAAAGCATGCATCTCAATTAGTCAGCAACCAGGTGTGGAAAGTCCCCAGGCTCCCCAGCAGGCAGA
AGTATGCAAAGCATGCATCTCAATTAGTCAGCAACCATAGTCCCGCCCCTAACTCCGCCCATCCCGCCCC
TAACTCCGCCCAGTTCCGCCCATTCTCCGCCCCATGGCTGACTAATTTTTTTTATTTATGCAGAGGCCGA
GGCCGCCTCGGCCTCTGAGCTATTCCAGAAGTAGTGAGGAGGCTTTTTTGGAGGCCTAGGCTTTTGCAAA
GATCGATCAAGAGACAGGATGAGGATCGTTTCGCATGATTGAACAAGATGGATTGCACGCAGGTTCTCCG
GCCGCTTGGGTGGAGAGGCTATTCGGCTATGACTGGGCACAACAGACAATCGGCTGCTCTGATGCCGCCG
TGTTCCGGCTGTCAGCGCAGGGGCGCCCGGTTCTTTTTGTCAAGACCGACCTGTCCGGTGCCCTGAATGA
ACTGCAAGACGAGGCAGCGCGGCTATCGTGGCTGGCCACGACGGGCGTTCCTTGCGCAGCTGTGCTCGAC
GTTGTCACTGAAGCGGGAAGGGACTGGCTGCTATTGGGCGAAGTGCCGGGGCAGGATCTCCTGTCATCTC
ACCTTGCTCCTGCCGAGAAAGTATCCATCATGGCTGATGCAATGCGGCGGCTGCATACGCTTGATCCGGC
TACCTGCCCATTCGACCACCAAGCGAAACATCGCATCGAGCGAGCACGTACTCGGATGGAAGCCGGTCTT
GTCGATCAGGATGATCTGGACGAAGAGCATCAGGGGCTCGCGCCAGCCGAACTGTTCGCCAGGCTCAAGG
CGAGCATGCCCGACGGCGAGGATCTCGTCGTGACCCATGGCGATGCCTGCTTGCCGAATATCATGGTGGA
AAATGGCCGCTTTTCTGGATTCATCGACTGTGGCCGGCTGGGTGTGGCGGACCGCTATCAGGACATAGCG
TTGGCTACCCGTGATATTGCTGAAGAGCTTGGCGGCGAATGGGCTGACCGCTTCCTCGTGCTTTACGGTA
TCGCCGCTCCCGATTCGCAGCGCATCGCCTTCTATCGCCTTCTTGACGAGTTCTTCTGAGCGGGACTCTG
GGGTTCGAAATGACCGACCAAGCGACGCCCAACCTGCCATCACGAGATTTCGATTCCACCGCCGCCTTCT
ATGAAAGGTTGGGCTTCGGAATCGTTTTCCGGGACGCCGGCTGGATGATCCTCCAGCGCGGGGATCTCAT
GCTGGAGTTCTTCGCCCACCCTAGGGGGAGGCTAACTGAAACACGGAAGGAGACAATACCGGAAGGAACC
CGCGCTATGACGGCAATAAAAAGACAGAATAAAACGCACGGTGTTGGGTCGTTTGTTCATAAACGCGGGG
TTCGGTCCCAGGGCTGGCACTCTGTCGATACCCCACCGAGACCCCATTGGGGCCAATACGCCCGCGTTTC
TTCCTTTTCCCCACCCCACCCCCCAAGTTCGGGTGAAGGCCCAGGGCTCGCAGCCAACGTCGGGGCGGCA
GGCCCTGCCATAGCCTCAGGTTACTCATATATACTTTAGATTGATTTAAAACTTCATTTTTAATTTAAAA
GGATCTAGGTGAAGATCCTTTTTGATAATCTCATGACCAAAATCCCTTAACGTGAGTTTTCGTTCCACTG
AGCGTCAGACCCCGTAGAAAAGATCAAAGGATCTTCTTGAGATCCTTTTTTTCTGCGCGTAATCTGCTGC
TTGCAAACAAAAAAACCACCGCTACCAGCGGTGGTTTGTTTGCCGGATCAAGAGCTACCAACTCTTTTTC
CGAAGGTAACTGGCTTCAGCAGAGCGCAGATACCAAATACTGTTCTTCTAGTGTAGCCGTAGTTAGGCCA
CCACTTCAAGAACTCTGTAGCACCGCCTACATACCTCGCTCTGCTAATCCTGTTACCAGTGGCTGCTGCC
AGTGGCGATAAGTCGTGTCTTACCGGGTTGGACTCAAGACGATAGTTACCGGATAAGGCGCAGCGGTCGG
GCTGAACGGGGGGTTCGTGCACACAGCCCAGCTTGGAGCGAACGACCTACACCGAACTGAGATACCTACA
GCGTGAGCTATGAGAAAGCGCCACGCTTCCCGAAGGGAGAAAGGCGGACAGGTATCCGGTAAGCGGCAGG
GTCGGAACAGGAGAGCGCACGAGGGAGCTTCCAGGGGGAAACGCCTGGTATCTTTATAGTCCTGTCGGGT
TTCGCCACCTCTGACTTGAGCGTCGATTTTTGTGATGCTCGTCAGGGGGGCGGAGCCTATGGAAAAACGC
CAGCAACGCGGCCTTTTTACGGTTCCTGGCCTTTTGCTGGCCTTTTGCTCACATGTTCTTTCCTGCGTTA
TCCCCTGATTCTGTGGATAACCGTATTACCGCCATGC
Features (pLannotate 1.2.2; 14 found; start..end, strand, type, name):
     63..366     +  enhancer       CMV enhancer: human cytomegalovirus immediate early enhancer
    367..570     +  promoter       CMV promoter: human cytomegalovirus (CMV) immediate early promoter
    615..1310    +  CDS            mScarlet-I: mScarlet-I is a basic (constitutively fluorescent) red fluorescent protein published in 2016, derived from synthetic construct. It is reported to be a rapidly-maturing monomer with moderate acid sensitivity.
   1347..2054    +  CDS            mNeonGreen: mNeonGreen is a basic (constitutively fluorescent) green/yellow fluorescent protein published in 2013, derived from Branchiostoma lanceolatum. It is reported to be a very rapidly-maturing monomer with moderate acid sensitivity.
   2073..2156    +  CDS            large T antigen (fragment): large T antigen from SV40 (simian virus 40)
   2179..2300    +  polyA_signal   SV40 poly(A) signal: SV40 polyadenylation signal
   2334..2762    -  rep_origin     f1 ori (sequence partly withheld): f1 bacteriophage origin of replication; arrow indicates direction of (+) strand synthesis
   2789..2893    +  promoter       AmpR promoter: bla
   2895..3252    +  promoter       SV40 promoter: SV40 enhancer and early promoter
   3287..4081    +  CDS            NeoR/KanR: aminoglycoside phosphotransferase from Tn5; aph(3')-II (or nptII); confers resistance to neomycin, kanamycin, and G418 (Geneticin®)
   4102..4254    +  CDS            ble (fragment): BLE_KLEPN - Experimental evidence at protein level: Swiss-Prot protein existence level 1. Binding protein with a strong affinity to the bleomycin family of antibiotics. Binds to CL990; an antimitotic-antibiotic compound. From Klebsiella pneumoniae.
   4313..4360    +  polyA_signal   HSV TK poly(A) signal: herpes simplex virus thymidine kinase polyadenylation signal (Cole and Stacy, 1985)
   4451..4467    -  polyA_signal   bGH poly(A) signal (fragment): bovine growth hormone polyadenylation signal
   4689..5277    +  rep_origin     ori: high-copy-number ColE1/pMB1/pBR322/pUC origin of replication
