[The description below was written by a language model from this plasmid's Addgene catalogue record and pLannotate feature annotations shown in this document.]
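Description:
Scarlet I-FRET 10-NeonGreen is a mammalian expression plasmid of about 5.4 kb built on the Clontech pEGFP backbone and deposited as a FRET standard. The CMV immediate-early enhancer and promoter drive a single synthetic open reading frame in which the red fluorescent protein mScarlet-I is joined at its C-terminus, through a short linker described as 10 amino acids, to the green/yellow fluorescent protein mNeonGreen. Transcription ends at the SV40 polyadenylation signal; the small SV40 large T antigen fragment annotated just upstream of it is most likely part of that SV40-derived 3′ region rather than a functional coding element. According to the depositor, the construct was derived from an mScarlet-I–mTurquoise2 fusion plasmid by replacing mTurquoise2 with mNeonGreen.

Holding the two fluorophores together with a short, fixed linker gives a 1:1 stoichiometry and close proximity. mNeonGreen would be expected to act as donor and mScarlet-I as acceptor, producing a constant energy-transfer signal. Such a fusion serves as a positive control or calibration reference for FRET measurements in living cells, and the associated publication concerns fluorescence lifetime imaging of FRET-based biosensors.

The plasmid replicates in E. coli from a high-copy ColE1/pUC-type origin and also carries an f1 origin. One NeoR/KanR (Tn5 aminoglycoside phosphotransferase) gene provides both selections: a bacterial bla-type promoter gives kanamycin resistance, while the SV40 early promoter with the HSV TK polyadenylation signal gives G418 selection in mammalian cells. The short ble and bGH poly(A) fragments appear to be backbone remnants. The depositor and sequencing-derived records differ by a single nucleotide in length and show the same feature layout.
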