Addgene plasmid #139364: Scarlet I-FRET 10-NeonGreen
Purpose: FRET Standard
Depositing lab: Richard Day. Depositing organization: Indiana University School of Medicine, Indianapolis. Publication: PIE-FLIM Measurements of Two Different FRET-Based Biosensor Activities in the Same Living Cells. Reissaus CA, Day KH, Mirmira RG, Dunn KW, Pavalko FM, Day RN. Biophys J. 2020 Apr 21;118(8):1820-1829. doi: 10.1016/j.bpj.2020.03.003. Epub 2020 Mar 10. PubMed 32191861.
Backbone
  Vector backbone: pEGFP
  Backbone manufacturer: Clontech
  Vector type: Mammalian Expression
  Selectable markers: Neomycin (select with G418)
Growth in bacteria
  Bacterial resistance: Kanamycin, 50 μg/mL
  Growth temperature: 37°C
  Growth strain: DH5alpha
  Copy number: High Copy
Gene/Insert
  Gene/Insert name: Scarlet 10AA Neon green
  Species: Synthetic
  Cloning method: Restriction Enzyme; 5′ cloning site BamH1 (unknown if destroyed); 3′ cloning site Mfe1 (unknown if destroyed)
  Sequencing primers: 5′ CMV forward; 3′ CTC TAC AAA TGT GGT ATG G
Terms and licenses: Academic/Nonprofit Terms; Industry Terms: Not Available to Industry
Depositor comments: we used #98839 (mScarlet-I-mTurquoise2) as a base for the vector and replaced Turquoise2 with Neon green.
How to cite: Scarlet I-FRET 10-NeonGreen was a gift from Richard Day (Addgene plasmid # 139364 ; http://n2t.net/addgene:139364 ; RRID:Addgene_139364)
